>Addgene plasmid #34964 | pPaxillin-PSmOrange2 | depositor full sequence | sequence record 42491 | pPaxillin-PSmOrange2 sequence 6388 bps
TAGTTATTAATAGTAATCAATTACGGGGTCATTAGTTCATAGCCCATATATGGAGTTCCGCGTTACATAA
CTTACGGTAAATGGCCCGCCTGGCTGACCGCCCAACGACCCCCGCCCATTGACGTCAATAATGACGTATG
TTCCCATAGTAACGCCAATAGGGACTTTCCATTGACGTCAATGGGTGGAGTATTTACGGTAAACTGCCCA
CTTGGCAGTACATCAAGTGTATCATATGCCAAGTACGCCCCCTATTGACGTCAATGACGGTAAATGGCCC
GCCTGGCATTATGCCCAGTACATGACCTTATGGGACTTTCCTACTTGGCAGTACATCTACGTATTAGTCA
TCGCTATTACCATGGTGATGCGGTTTTGGCAGTACATCAATGGGCGTGGATAGCGGTTTGACTCACGGGG
ATTTCCAAGTCTCCACCCCATTGACGTCAATGGGAGTTTGTTTTGGCACCAAAATCAACGGGACTTTCCA
AAATGTCGTAACAACTCCGCCCCATTGACGCAAATGGGCGGTAGGCGTGTACGGTGGGAGGTCTATATAA
GCAGAGCTGGTTTAGTGAACCGTCAGATCCGCTAGCACCATGGACGACCTCGATGCCTTACTGGCAGACC
TGGAATCCACCACCTCGCATATCTCTAAGCGACCGGTGTTTCTAACAGAGGAAACGCCTTACTCCTACCC
AACTGGAAACCATACGTACCAGGAGATTGCTGTGCCACCGCCGGTGCCCCCGCCGCCTTCCAGTGAGGCC
CTAAATGGCACTGTGATTGACCCCTTAGACCAGTGGCAACCCAGCGTGTCCAGATACGGCCACCAGCAAC
CTCAGTCCCAGTCTCCGATATACAGCTCTAGTGCCAAAAGCTCCAGTGCCTCTGTTCCTAGAGACGGGCT
CAGCTCCCCTTCTCCCCGTGCCAGTGAGGAGGAACACGTGTACAGCTTCCCAAACAAGCAGAAGTCTGCA
GAACCATCTCCCACAATGACCAGCACCTCCCTGGGCAGCAACCTCTCGGAACTGGACAGGCTTCTCCTGG
AACTGAATGCTGTTCAACATAATCCCCCCAGTGGCTTCTCAGCAGATGAAGTCAGCAGAAGCCCATCACT
GCCCAATGTGACCGGACCTCACTATGTCATCCCAGAGAGCAGCAGCTCTGCAGGAGGGAAGGCTGCACCC
CCTACAAAAGAAAAACCAAAGCGGAATGGTGGGCGTGGGATTGAAGATGTGCGTCCCAGTGTGGAGAGCC
TGCTGGATGAGCTGGAGAGCTCTGTGCCAAGCCCAGTCCCTGCAATCACTGTGAGCCAAGGGGAGGTGAG
CAGCCCCCAGCGTGTCAACGCCAGTCAGCAGCAGACCCGTATCTCTGCTTCTTCAGCTACACGAGAACTG
GATGAGCTGATGGCGTCCCTCTCTGACTTTAAGTTCATGGCACAGGGGAAAGCCGGCGGCAGCAGCTCCC
CACCATCCACCACCCCAAAGCCTGGCAGTCAGCTGGACACCATGCTGGGAAGTCTGCAGTCTGACCTGAA
CAAACTGGGGGTAGCGACGGTCGCCAAGGGTGTGTGCGGAGCCTGCAAGAAGCCGATTGCTGGGCAGGTA
GTTACAGCCATGGGGAAGACCTGGCACCCTGAGCACTTCGTCTGCACCCACTGCCAGGAGGAGATTGGAT
CACGGAACTTCTTTGAGCGGGATGGGCAGCCCTACTGTGAGAAGGACTATCACAACCTCTTCTCTCCTCG
CTGCTACTACTGCAATGGGCCAATCCTTGATAAAGTGGTGACGGCTTTGGACAGGACGTGGCACCCTGAA
CACTTTTTCTGTGCCCAGTGTGGAGTTTTCTTTGGACCTGAAGGATTTCATGAGAAGGATGGCAAAGCCT
ATTGCCGCAAGGACTACTTTGACATGTTTGCTCCCAAGTGTGGAGGCTGTGCCCGGGCTATCCTGGAAAA
TTACATTTCTGCCTTAAACACCCTGTGGCACCCTGAGTGCTTTGTCTGTCGGGAATGTTTCACACCGTTC
ATCAACGGCAGCTTCTTCGAGCACGACGGCCAGCCCTACTGCGAGGTGCATTACCACGAGCGCCGCGGCT
CGCTGTGCTCTGGCTGCCAGAAGCCCATCACGGGACGCTGCATCACTGCCATGGGCAAGAAATTTCACCC
CGAACACTTTGTCTGTGCCTTCTGCCTCAAGCAGCTCAACAAAGGAACCTTCAAAGAACAGAACGACAAG
CCCTACTGTCAGAACTGCTTTCTCAAACTCTTCTGTCTCGAGCTCAAGCTTCGAATTCTGCAGTCGACGG
TACCGCGGGCCCGGGATCCACCGGTCGCCACCATGGTGAGCAAGGGCGAGGAGAATAATATGGCCATCAT
TAAGGAGTTCATGCGCTTCAAGGTGCACATGGAGGGCACTGTGAACGGCCACGAGTTCGAGATCGAGGGC
GAGGGCGAGGGCCACCCCTACGAGGGCTTTCAGACCGCTAAGCTGAAGGTGACCAAGGGCGGCCCCCTGC
CCTTCGCCTGGGACATCCTGTCCCCTCTCATCACCTACGGCTCCAAGGCCTACGTGAAGCACCCCGCCGA
CATCCCCGACTACTTCAAGCTGTCCTTCCCCGAGGGCTTCAAGTGGGAGCGCGTGATGAACTACGAGGAC
GGCGGCGTGGTGACCGTGACCCAGGACTCCTCTCTGCAGGACGGCGAGTTCATCTACAAGGTGAAGATGC
GCGGCACCAACTTCCCCTCCGACGGCCCCGTGATGCAGAAGAAGACCATGGGCTGGGAGGCCTCCTCCGA
GCGGATGTACCCCGAGGACGGCGCCCTGAAGGGCGAGATCAGGATGAGGCTGAAGCTGAAGGATGGCGGC
CACTACACCTCCGAGGTCAAGACTACCTACAAGGCCAAGAAGTCCGTGCTGCTGCCCGGCGCCTACATCG
TCGGCATCAAGCTGGACATCACCTCCCACAACGAGGACTACACCATCGTGGAACAGTACGAACGCTCCGA
GGCCCGCCACTCCACCGGCGGCATGGACGAGCTGTACAAGTAAAGCGGCCGCGACTCTAGATCATAATCA
GCCATACCACATTTGTAGAGGTTTTACTTGCTTTAAAAAACCTCCCACACCTCCCCCTGAACCTGAAACA
TAAAATGAATGCAATTGTTGTTGTTAACTTGTTTATTGCAGCTTATAATGGTTACAAATAAAGCAATAGC
ATCACAAATTTCACAAATAAAGCATTTTTTTCACTGCATTCTAGTTGTGGTTTGTCCAAACTCATCAATG
TATCTTAAGGCGTAAATTGTAAGCGTTAATATTTTGTTAAAATTCGCGTTAAATTTTTGTTAAATCAGCT
CATTTTTTAACCAATAGGCCGAAATCGGCAAAATCCCTTATAAATCAAAAGAATAGACCGAGATAGGGT
[37 nt withheld, positions 3430-3466]
AAAGAACGTGGACTCCAACGTCAAAGG
[49 nt withheld, positions 3494-3542]
T
[91 nt withheld, positions 3544-3634]
G
[124 nt withheld, positions 3636-3759]
CAGGTGGCACTTTTCGGGGAAATGTGCGCGGAACCCCTATTTGTTTATTTTTCTAAATACATTCAAATAT
GTATCCGCTCATGAGACAATAACCCTGATAAATGCTTCAATAATATTGAAAAAGGAAGAGTCCTGAGGCG
GAAAGAACCAGCTGTGGAATGTGTGTCAGTTAGGGTGTGGAAAGTCCCCAGGCTCCCCAGCAGGCAGAAG
TATGCAAAGCATGCATCTCAATTAGTCAGCAACCAGGTGTGGAAAGTCCCCAGGCTCCCCAGCAGGCAGA
AGTATGCAAAGCATGCATCTCAATTAGTCAGCAACCATAGTCCCGCCCCTAACTCCGCCCATCCCGCCCC
TAACTCCGCCCAGTTCCGCCCATTCTCCGCCCCATGGCTGACTAATTTTTTTTATTTATGCAGAGGCCGA
GGCCGCCTCGGCCTCTGAGCTATTCCAGAAGTAGTGAGGAGGCTTTTTTGGAGGCCTAGGCTTTTGCAAA
GATCGATCAAGAGACAGGATGAGGATCGTTTCGCATGATTGAACAAGATGGATTGCACGCAGGTTCTCCG
GCCGCTTGGGTGGAGAGGCTATTCGGCTATGACTGGGCACAACAGACAATCGGCTGCTCTGATGCCGCCG
TGTTCCGGCTGTCAGCGCAGGGGCGCCCGGTTCTTTTTGTCAAGACCGACCTGTCCGGTGCCCTGAATGA
ACTGCAAGACGAGGCAGCGCGGCTATCGTGGCTGGCCACGACGGGCGTTCCTTGCGCAGCTGTGCTCGAC
GTTGTCACTGAAGCGGGAAGGGACTGGCTGCTATTGGGCGAAGTGCCGGGGCAGGATCTCCTGTCATCTC
ACCTTGCTCCTGCCGAGAAAGTATCCATCATGGCTGATGCAATGCGGCGGCTGCATACGCTTGATCCGGC
TACCTGCCCATTCGACCACCAAGCGAAACATCGCATCGAGCGAGCACGTACTCGGATGGAAGCCGGTCTT
GTCGATCAGGATGATCTGGACGAAGAGCATCAGGGGCTCGCGCCAGCCGAACTGTTCGCCAGGCTCAAGG
CGAGCATGCCCGACGGCGAGGATCTCGTCGTGACCCATGGCGATGCCTGCTTGCCGAATATCATGGTGGA
AAATGGCCGCTTTTCTGGATTCATCGACTGTGGCCGGCTGGGTGTGGCGGACCGCTATCAGGACATAGCG
TTGGCTACCCGTGATATTGCTGAAGAGCTTGGCGGCGAATGGGCTGACCGCTTCCTCGTGCTTTACGGTA
TCGCCGCTCCCGATTCGCAGCGCATCGCCTTCTATCGCCTTCTTGACGAGTTCTTCTGAGCGGGACTCTG
GGGTTCGAAATGACCGACCAAGCGACGCCCAACCTGCCATCACGAGATTTCGATTCCACCGCCGCCTTCT
ATGAAAGGTTGGGCTTCGGAATCGTTTTCCGGGACGCCGGCTGGATGATCCTCCAGCGCGGGGATCTCAT
GCTGGAGTTCTTCGCCCACCCTAGGGGGAGGCTAACTGAAACACGGAAGGAGACAATACCGGAAGGAACC
CGCGCTATGACGGCAATAAAAAGACAGAATAAAACGCACGGTGTTGGGTCGTTTGTTCATAAACGCGGGG
TTCGGTCCCAGGGCTGGCACTCTGTCGATACCCCACCGAGACCCCATTGGGGCCAATACGCCCGCGTTTC
TTCCTTTTCCCCACCCCACCCCCCAAGTTCGGGTGAAGGCCCAGGGCTCGCAGCCAACGTCGGGGCGGCA
GGCCCTGCCATAGCCTCAGGTTACTCATATATACTTTAGATTGATTTAAAACTTCATTTTTAATTTAAAA
GGATCTAGGTGAAGATCCTTTTTGATAATCTCATGACCAAAATCCCTTAACGTGAGTTTTCGTTCCACTG
AGCGTCAGACCCCGTAGAAAAGATCAAAGGATCTTCTTGAGATCCTTTTTTTCTGCGCGTAATCTGCTGC
TTGCAAACAAAAAAACCACCGCTACCAGCGGTGGTTTGTTTGCCGGATCAAGAGCTACCAACTCTTTTTC
CGAAGGTAACTGGCTTCAGCAGAGCGCAGATACCAAATACTGTCCTTCTAGTGTAGCCGTAGTTAGGCCA
CCACTTCAAGAACTCTGTAGCACCGCCTACATACCTCGCTCTGCTAATCCTGTTACCAGTGGCTGCTGCC
AGTGGCGATAAGTCGTGTCTTACCGGGTTGGACTCAAGACGATAGTTACCGGATAAGGCGCAGCGGTCGG
GCTGAACGGGGGGTTCGTGCACACAGCCCAGCTTGGAGCGAACGACCTACACCGAACTGAGATACCTACA
GCGTGAGCTATGAGAAAGCGCCACGCTTCCCGAAGGGAGAAAGGCGGACAGGTATCCGGTAAGCGGCAGG
GTCGGAACAGGAGAGCGCACGAGGGAGCTTCCAGGGGGAAACGCCTGGTATCTTTATAGTCCTGTCGGGT
TTCGCCACCTCTGACTTGAGCGTCGATTTTTGTGATGCTCGTCAGGGGGGCGGAGCCTATGGAAAAACGC
CAGCAACGCGGCCTTTTTACGGTTCCTGGCCTTTTGCTGGCCTTTTGCTCACATGTTCTTTCCTGCGTTA
TCCCCTGATTCTGTGGATAACCGTATTACCGCCATGCAT
Features (pLannotate 1.2.2; 15 found; start..end, strand, type, name):
     61..364     +  enhancer       CMV enhancer: human cytomegalovirus immediate early enhancer
    365..568     +  promoter       CMV promoter: human cytomegalovirus (CMV) immediate early promoter
    600..2276    +  CDS            PXN: PAXI_CHICK - Experimental evidence at protein level: Swiss-Prot protein existence level 1. Cytoskeletal protein involved in actin-membrane attachment at sites of cell adhesion to the extracellular matrix (focal adhesion). Binds in vitro to vinculin as well as to the SH3 domain of c-SRC and, when tyrosine phosphorylated, to the SH2 domain of v-CRK. From Gallus gallus (Chicken).
   2277..2329    +  misc_feature   MCS: multiple cloning site
   2343..3050    +  CDS            PSmOrange2: PSmOrange2 is a photoconvertible orange fluorescent protein published in 2012, derived from Discosoma sp.. It has high acid sensitivity.
   3070..3153    +  CDS            large T antigen (fragment): large T antigen from SV40 (simian virus 40)
   3176..3297    +  polyA_signal   SV40 poly(A) signal: SV40 polyadenylation signal
   3331..3759    -  rep_origin     f1 ori (sequence partly withheld): f1 bacteriophage origin of replication; arrow indicates direction of (+) strand synthesis
   3786..3890    +  promoter       AmpR promoter: bla
   3892..4249    +  promoter       SV40 promoter: SV40 enhancer and early promoter
   4284..5078    +  CDS            NeoR/KanR: aminoglycoside phosphotransferase from Tn5; aph(3')-II (or nptII); confers resistance to neomycin, kanamycin, and G418 (Geneticin®)
   5099..5251    +  CDS            ble (fragment): BLE_KLEPN - Experimental evidence at protein level: Swiss-Prot protein existence level 1. Binding protein with a strong affinity to the bleomycin family of antibiotics. Binds to CL990; an antimitotic-antibiotic compound. From Klebsiella pneumoniae.
   5310..5357    +  polyA_signal   HSV TK poly(A) signal: herpes simplex virus thymidine kinase polyadenylation signal (Cole and Stacy, 1985)
   5448..5464    -  polyA_signal   bGH poly(A) signal (fragment): bovine growth hormone polyadenylation signal
   5686..6274    +  rep_origin     ori: high-copy-number ColE1/pMB1/pBR322/pUC origin of replication
