[The description below was written by a language model from this plasmid's Addgene catalogue record and pLannotate feature annotations shown in this document.]
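Description:
pPaxillin-PSmOrange2 is a mammalian expression plasmid built on a Clontech N1-type backbone, in which a gene of interest is placed upstream of a fluorescent protein to give a C-terminally tagged fusion. It is propagated in E. coli from a high-copy ColE1/pUC-type origin and also carries an f1 origin. A single NeoR/KanR (Tn5 aminoglycoside phosphotransferase) gene provides both selections. A bacterial bla-type promoter drives it for kanamycin resistance in E. coli, and the SV40 enhancer/early promoter drives it in mammalian cells for G418 selection of stable lines, with the HSV TK polyadenylation signal terminating the transcript. The short ble, large T antigen and bGH poly(A) fragments in the annotation appear to be backbone remnants rather than functional parts.

The expression cassette uses the human CMV immediate-early enhancer and promoter to drive a paxillin coding sequence, which the feature annotation matches to chicken (Gallus gallus) paxillin. This is followed by a residual multiple cloning site acting as a linker, then PSmOrange2, with the SV40 poly(A) signal ending the cassette. The PSmOrange2 insert lies between retained BamHI and NotI sites. PSmOrange2 is a Discosoma-derived photoconvertible orange fluorescent protein. It differs from the parental PSmOrange by the substitutions R17H, R36H, F64I, Q194L, A224S and G226A (EGFP numbering), and the associated publication describes fast photoconversion kinetics and FRET-facilitated photoswitching.

Paxillin is a cytoskeletal adaptor that localises to focal adhesions, so the fusion targets the photoswitchable label to cell–matrix adhesion sites. This makes the plasmid suited to live-cell imaging and to optical highlighting and tracking of focal adhesion protein populations in transfected mammalian cells.
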