Addgene plasmid #34964: pPaxillin-PSmOrange2
Depositing lab: Vladislav Verkhusha. Depositing organization: Albert Einstein College of Medicine. Publication: A FRET-facilitated photoswitching using an orange fluorescent protein with the fast photoconversion kinetics. Subach OM, Entenberg D, Condeelis JS, Verkhusha VV. J Am Chem Soc. 2012 Aug 17. 10.1021/ja3034137 PubMed 22900938.
Backbone
  Vector backbone: pN1
  Backbone manufacturer: Clontech
  Backbone size w/o insert (bp): 5677
  Vector type: Mammalian Expression
  Selectable markers: Neomycin (select with G418)
Growth in bacteria
  Bacterial resistance: Kanamycin, 50 μg/mL
  Growth temperature: 37°C
  Growth strain: DH5alpha
  Copy number: High Copy
Gene/Insert
  Gene/Insert name: PSmOrange2
  Insert size (bp): 711
  Mutation: R17H, R36H, F64I, Q194L, A224S, G226A (mutations are relative to PSmOrange but numbering is relative to EGFP)
  GenBank ID: JQ392581 NM_001018942
  Tag / fusion protein: Paxillin (N terminal on insert)
  Cloning method: Restriction Enzyme; 5′ cloning site BamHI (not destroyed); 3′ cloning site NotI (not destroyed)
  Sequencing primers: 5′ 5'-cggtaggcgtgtacggtgggag; 3′ 5'-gttcagggggaggtgtgggagg
Terms and licenses: Academic/Nonprofit Terms; Industry Terms: Not Available to Industry
How to cite: pPaxillin-PSmOrange2 was a gift from Vladislav Verkhusha (Addgene plasmid # 34964 ; http://n2t.net/addgene:34964 ; RRID:Addgene_34964)
