>Addgene plasmid #34964 | pPaxillin-PSmOrange2 | addgene partial sequence | sequence record 43913 | CMV-F
CCGTCAGATCCGCTAGCACCATGGACGACCTCGATGCCTTACTGGCAGACCTGGAATCCACCACCTCGCA
TATCTCTAAGCGACCGGTGTTTCTAACAGAGGAAACGCCTTACTCCTACCCAACTGGAAACCATACGTAC
CAGGAGATTGCTGTGCCACCGCCGGTGCCCCCGCCGCCTTCCAGTGAGGCCCTAAATGGCACTGTGATTG
ACCCCTTAGACCAGTGGCAACCCAGCGTGTCCAGATACGGCCACCAGCAACCTCAGTCCCAGTCTCCGAT
ATACAGCTCTAGTGCCAAAAGCTCCAGTGCCTCTGTTCCTAGAGACGGGCTCAGCTCCCCTTCTCCCCGT
GCCAGTGAGGAGGAACACGTGTACAGCTTCCCAAACAAGCAGAAGTCTGCAGAACCATCTCCCACAATGA
CCAGCACCTCCCTGGGCAGCAACCTCTCGGAACTGGACAGGCTTCTCCTGGAACTGAATGCTGTTCAACA
TAATCCCCCCAGTGGCTTCTCAGCAGATGAAGTCAGCAGAAGCCCATCACTGCCCAATGTGACCGGACCT
CACTATGTCATCCCAGAGAGCAGCAGCTCTGCAGGAGGGAAGGCTGCACCCCCTACAAAAGAAAAACCAA
AGCGGAATGGTGGGCGTGGGATTGAAGATGTGCGTCCCAGTGTGGAGAGCCTGCTGGATGAGCTGGAGAG
CTCTGTGCCAAGCCCAGTCCCTGCAATCACTGTGAGCCAAGGGGAGGTGAGCAGCCCCCAGCGTGTCAAC
GCCAGTCAGCAGCAGACCCGTATCTCTGCTTCTT
