>Addgene plasmid #34964 | pPaxillin-PSmOrange2 | addgene partial sequence | sequence record 43914 | SV40pA-R 5'-GAAATTTGTGATGCTATTGC-3'
AGTTAACAACAACAATTGCATTCATTTTATGTTTCAGGTTCAGGGGGAGGTGTGGGAGGTTTTTTAAAGC
AAGTAAAACCTCTACAAATGTGGTATGGCTGATTATGATCTAGAGTCGCGGCCGCTTACTTGTACAGCTC
GTCCATGCCGCCGGTGGAGTGGCGGGCCTCGGAGCGTTCGTACTGTTCCACGATGGTGTAGTCCTCGTTG
TGGGAGGTGATGTCCAGCTTGATGCCGACGATGTAGGCGCCGGGCAGCAGCACGGACTTCTTGGCCTTGT
AGGTAGTCTTGACCTCGGAGGTGTAGTGGCCGCCATCCTTCAGCTTCAGCCTCATCCTGATCTCGCCCTT
CAGGGCGCCGTCCTCGGGGTACATCCGCTCGGAGGAGGCCTCCCAGCCCATGGTCTTCTTCTGCATCACG
GGGCCGTCGGAGGGGAAGTTGGTGCCGCGCATCTTCACCTTGTAGATGAACTCGCCGTCCTGCAGAGAGG
AGTCCTGGGTCACGGTCACCACGCCGCCGTCCTCGTAGTTCATCACGCGCTCCCACTTGAAGCCCTCGGG
GAAGGACAGCTTGAAGTAGTCGGGGATGTCGGCGGGGTGCTTCACGTAGGCCTTGGAGCCGTAGGTGATG
AGAGGGGACAGGATGTCCCAGGCGAAGGGCAGGGGGCCGCCCTTGGTCACCTTCAGCTTAGCGGTCTGAA
AGCCCTCGTAGGGGTGGCCCTCGCCCTCGCCCTCGATCTCGAACTCGTGGCCGTTCACAGTGCCCTCCAT
GTGCACCTTGAAGCGCATGAACTCCTTAATGATGGCCATATTATTCTCCTCGCCCTTGCT
